>Addgene plasmid #168784 | pGem-PgpdA-Cre-TtrpC | addgene full sequence | sequence record 350203 | Addgene NGS Result
GGTTTGCGTATTGGGCGCTCTTCCGCTTCCTCGCTCACTGACTCGCTGCGCTCGGTCGTTCGGCTGCGGC
GAGCGGTATCAGCTCACTCAAAGGCGGTAATACGGTTATCCACAGAATCAGGGGATAACGCAGGAAAGAA
CATGTGAGCAAAAGGCCAGCAAAAGGCCAGGAACCGTAAAAAGGCCGCGTTGCTGGCGTTTTTCCATAGG
CTCCGCCCCCCTGACGAGCATCACAAAAATCGACGCTCAAGTCAGAGGTGGCGAAACCCGACAGGACTAT
AAAGATACCAGGCGTTTCCCCCTGGAAGCTCCCTCGTGCGCTCTCCTGTTCCGACCCTGCCGCTTACCGG
ATACCTGTCCGCCTTTCTCCCTTCGGGAAGCGTGGCGCTTTCTCATAGCTCACGCTGTAGGTATCTCAGT
TCGGTGTAGGTCGTTCGCTCCAAGCTGGGCTGTGTGCACGAACCCCCCGTTCAGCCCGACCGCTGCGCCT
TATCCGGTAACTATCGTCTTGAGTCCAACCCGGTAAGACACGACTTATCGCCACTGGCAGCAGCCACTGG
TAACAGGATTAGCAGAGCGAGGTATGTAGGCGGTGCTACAGAGTTCTTGAAGTGGTGGCCTAACTACGGC
TACACTAGAAGAACAGTATTTGGTATCTGCGCTCTGCTGAAGCCAGTTACCTTCGGAAAAAGAGTTGGTA
GCTCTTGATCCGGCAAACAAACCACCGCTGGTAGCGGTGGTTTTTTTGTTTGCAAGCAGCAGATTACGCG
CAGAAAAAAAGGATCTCAAGAAGATCCTTTGATCTTTTCTACGGGGTCTGACGCTCAGTGGAACGAAAAC
TCACGTTAAGGGATTTTGGTCATGAGATTATCAAAAAGGATCTTCACCTAGATCCTTTTAAATTAAAAAT
GAAGTTTTAAATCAATCTAAAGTATATATGAGTAAACTTGGTCTGACAGTTACCAATGCTTAATCAGTGA
GGCACCTATCTCAGCGATCTGTCTATTTCGTTCATCCATAGTTGCCTGACTCCCCGTCGTGTAGATAACT
ACGATACGGGAGGGCTTACCATCTGGCCCCAGTGCTGCAATGATACCGCGAGACCCACGCTCACCGGCTC
CAGATTTATCAGCAATAAACCAGCCAGCCGGAAGGGCCGAGCGCAGAAGTGGTCCTGCAACTTTATCCGC
CTCCATCCAGTCTATTAATTGTTGCCGGGAAGCTAGAGTAAGTAGTTCGCCAGTTAATAGTTTGCGCAAC
GTTGTTGCCATTGCTACAGGCATCGTGGTGTCACGCTCGTCGTTTGGTATGGCTTCATTCAGCTCCGGTT
CCCAACGATCAAGGCGAGTTACATGATCCCCCATGTTGTGCAAAAAAGCGGTTAGCTCCTTCGGTCCTCC
GATCGTTGTCAGAAGTAAGTTGGCCGCAGTGTTATCACTCATGGTTATGGCAGCACTGCATAATTCTCTT
ACTGTCATGCCATCCGTAAGATGCTTTTCTGTGACTGGTGAGTACTCAACCAAGTCATTCTGAGAATAGT
GTATGCGGCGACCGAGTTGCTCTTGCCCGGCGTCAATACGGGATAATACCGCGCCACATAGCAGAACTTT
AAAAGTGCTCATCATTGGAAAACGTTCTTCGGGGCGAAAACTCTCAAGGATCTTACCGCTGTTGAGATCC
AGTTCGATGTAACCCACTCGTGCACCCAACTGATCTTCAGCATCTTTTACTTTCACCAGCGTTTCTGGGT
GAGCAAAAACAGGAAGGCAAAATGCCGCAAAAAAGGGAATAAGGGCGACACGGAAATGTTGAATACTCAT
ACTCTTCCTTTTTCAATATTATTGAAGCATTTATCAGGGTTATTGTCTCATGAGCGGATACATATTTGAA
TGTATTTAGAAAAATAAACAAATAGGGGTTCCGCGCACATTTCCCCGAAAAGTGCCACCTGATGCGGTGT
GAAATACCGCACAGATGCGTAAGGAGAAAATACCGCATCAGGAAATTGTAAGCGTTAATATTTTGTTAAA
ATTCGCGTTAAATTTTTGTTAAATCAGCTCATTTTTTAACCAATAGGCCGAAATCGGCAAAATCCCTTAT
AAATCAAAAGAATAGACCGAGATAGGGT
[37 nt withheld, positions 2129-2165]
AAAGAACGTGGACTCCAACGTCAAAGG
[49 nt withheld, positions 2193-2241]
T
[91 nt withheld, positions 2243-2333]
G
[124 nt withheld, positions 2335-2458]
CCATTCGCCATTCAGGCTGCGCAACTGTTGGGAAGGGCGATCGGTGCGGGCCTCTTCGCTATTACGCCAG
CTGGCGAAAGGGGGATGTGCTGCAAGGCGATTAAGTTGGGTAACGCCAGGGTTTTCCCAGTCACGACGTT
GTAAAACGACGGCCAGTGAACATGCGGAGAGACGGACGGACGCAGAGAGAAGGGCTGAGTAATAAGCGCC
ACTGCGCCAGACAGCTCTGGCGGCTCTGAGGTGCAGTGGATGATTATTAATCCGGGACCGGCCGCCCCTC
CGCCCCGAAGTGGAAAGGCTGGTGTGCCCCTCGTTGACCAAGAATCTATTGCATCATCGGAGAATATGGA
GCTTCATCGAATCACCGGCAGTAAGCGAAGGAGAATGTGAAGCCAGGGGTGTATAGCCGTCGGCGAAATA
GCATGCCATTAACCTAGGTACAGAAGTCCAATTGCTTCCGATCTGGTAAAAGATTCACGAGATAGTACCT
TCTCCGAAGTAGGTAGAGCGAGTACCCGGCGCGTAAGCTCCCTAATTGGCCCATCCGGCATCTGTAGGGC
GTCCAAATATCGTGCCTCTCCTGCTTTGCCCGGTGTATGAAACCGGAAAGGCCGCTCAGGAGCTGGCCAG
CGGCGCAGACCGGGAACACAAGCTGGCAGTCGACCCATCCGGTGCTCTGCACTCGACCTGCTGAGGTCCC
TCAGTCCCTGGTAGGCAGCTTTGCCCCGTCTGTCCGCCCGGTGTGTCGGCGGGGTTGACAAGGTCGTTGC
GTCAGTCCAACATTTGTTGCCATATTTTCCTGCTCTCCCCACCAGCTGCTCTTTTCTTTTCTCTTTCTTT
TCCCATCTTCAGTATATTCATCTTCCCATCCAAGAACCTTTAATCAAGCTTATCGATACCGTCGACCTCG
ACTCTAGAGGATCACTCGTCGTGTCGCCCATGTCTAATTTGTTGACTGTTCATCAAAATTTGCCAGCTTT
GCCAGTTGATGCAACGTCTGATGAGGTAAGAAAGAATTTGATGGATATGTTTAGAGATAGACAAGCATTC
TCTGAACATACTTGGAAAATGTTGTTGTCTGTTTGTAGATCTTGGGCTGCTTGGTGTAAATTAAATAATA
GAAAATGGTTTCCAGCTGAACCAGAAGATGTTAGAGATTATTTGTTGTATTTGCAAGCTAGAGGTTTGGC
TGTTAAAACTATACAACAACATTTGGGTCAATTAAATATGTTGCATAGGAGATCTGGTTTGCCTAGACCA
TCTGATTCTAATGCTGTATCTTTGGTTATGAGAAGGATTAGAAAAGAAAATGTTGATGCAGGTGAAAGAG
CTAAACAAGCATTGGCGTTTGAAAGAACTGATTTTGATCAAGTTAGATCTTTGATGGAAAATTCTGATAG
ATGTCAAGATATAAGAAACTTGGCTTTCTTGGGAATTGCTTATAATACATTGTTGAGAATTGCTGAAATT
GCTAGAATTAGAGTTAAAGACATTTCTAGAACTGATGGTGGTAGAATGTTGATTCATATTGGTAGAACTA
AAACATTGGTTTCAACTGCTGGCGTTGAGAAAGCATTGTCTTTGGGTGTTACTAAATTGGTTGAAAGATG
GATTTCTGTATCTGGTGTGGCTGATGACCCAAATAATTATTTATTTTGTAGAGTTAGAAAGAATGGTGTT
GCGGCTCCATCTGCTACATCTCAGCTCTCTACCCGTGCCTTGGAAGGAATTTTTGAAGCAACTCATAGAT
TGATTTATGGTGCTAAAGATGATTCTGGTCAAAGATATTTAGCATGGTCTGGTCATTCTGCTAGAGTTGG
TGCCGCTAGAGATATGGCTAGAGCTGGGGTATCTATTCCTGAAATTATGCAAGCTGGTGGTTGGACTAAT
GTTAACATCGTCATGAACTATATTAGAAATTTGGATTCTGAAACTGGTGCAATGGTTAGACTCTTGGAAG
ATGGTGATTAGGGCGACGACGACGTTCGAGGGGGGGCCCGGTACCGCCCCGTCCGGTCCTGCCCGTCACC
GAGATCCACTTAACGTTACTGAAATCATCAAACAGCTTGACGAATCTGGATATAAGATCGTTGGTGTCGA
TGTCAGCTCCGGAGTTGAGACAAATGGTGTTCAGGATCTCGATAAGATACGTTCATTTGTCCAAGCAGCA
AAGAGTGCCTTCTAGTGATTTAATAGCTCCATGTCAACAAGAATAAAACGCGTTTCGGGTTTACCTCTTC
CAGATACAGCTCATCTGCAATGCATCATGGTCATAGCTGTTTCCTGTGTGAAATTGTTATCCGCTCACAA
TTCCACACAACATACGAGCCGGAAGCATAAAGTGTAAAGCCTGGGGTGCCTAATGAGTGAGCTAACTCAC
ATTAATTGCGTTGCGCTCACTGCCCGCTTTCCAGTCGGGAAACCTGTCGTGCCAGCTGCATTAATGAATC
GGCCAACGCGCGGGGAGAGGC
Features (pLannotate 1.2.2; 15 found; start..end, strand, type, name):
    201..789     -  rep_origin     ori: high-copy-number ColE1/pMB1/pBR322/pUC origin of replication
    960..1820    -  CDS            AmpR: β-lactamase; bla; confers resistance to ampicillin, carbenicillin, and related antibiotics
   1821..1925    -  promoter       AmpR promoter: bla
   1952..2002    +  misc_feature   bom (fragment): basis of mobility region from pBR322
   2030..2458    -  rep_origin     f1 ori (sequence partly withheld): f1 bacteriophage origin of replication; arrow indicates direction of (+) strand synthesis
   2462..2618    -  CDS            lacZα (fragment): LacZα fragment of β-galactosidase; lacZ fragment
   2619..3302    +  promoter       gpdA promoter (fragment): gpdA; promoter from the Aspergillus nidulans glyceraldehyde-3-phosphate dehydrogenase gene (Punt et al., 1990)
   3341..3369    +  misc_feature   MCS (fragment): pBluescript multiple cloning site
   3398..4426    +  CDS            cre: RECR_BPP1 - Experimental evidence at protein level: Swiss-Prot protein existence level 1. Catalyzes site-specific recombination between two 34-base- pair LOXP sites. Its role is to maintain the phage genome as a monomeric unit-copy plasmid in the lysogenic state. From Escherichia phage P1 (Bacteriophage P1).
   4444..4463    +  misc_feature   MCS (fragment): pBluescript multiple cloning site
   4491..4723    +  terminator     trpC terminator (fragment): trpC; transcription terminator from the Aspergillus nidulans trpC gene (Punt et al., 1987)
   4752..4768    -  protein_bind   lac operator: The lac repressor binds to the lac operator to inhibit transcription in E. coli. This inhibition can be relieved by adding lactose or isopropyl-β-D-thiogalactopyranoside (IPTG). lac repressor encoded by lacI
   4776..4806    -  promoter       lac promoter: promoter for the E. coli lac operon
   4821..4842    -  protein_bind   CAP binding site: CAP binding activates transcription in the presence of cAMP. E. coli catabolite activator protein
   4855..18      -  CDS            lacI (fragment) (across the origin): lac repressor; lacI; The lac repressor binds to the lac operator to inhibit transcription in E. coli. This inhibition can be relieved by adding lactose or isopropyl-β-D-thiogalactopyranoside (IPTG).
