[The description below was written by a language model from this plasmid's Addgene catalogue record and pLannotate feature annotations shown in this document.]
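Description:
pGem-PgpdA-Cre-TtrpC is a helper plasmid of about 4.9 kb, built on the Promega pGem cloning backbone, for transient expression of Cre recombinase in filamentous fungi. It is propagated in E. coli as a high-copy plasmid through its ColE1/pUC-type origin and selected with ampicillin via the β-lactamase gene and its native promoter. The backbone also retains an f1 phage origin and remnants of the lac region (lac promoter, operator, CAP site, and fragments of lacZα and lacI). The fungal cassette was inserted here by Gibson assembly, so the lacZα sequence is present only as a fragment. The feature table shows no fungal replication element and no fungal selection marker, which fits the stated design that the vector cannot replicate in fungi.

The payload is a single expression cassette. The constitutive Aspergillus nidulans glyceraldehyde-3-phosphate dehydrogenase promoter (PgpdA) drives the bacteriophage P1 cre coding sequence of roughly 1 kb, followed by the A. nidulans trpC transcription terminator, with short polylinker remnants flanking the gene. Cre catalyses site-specific recombination between 34-bp loxP sites.

According to the depositor, the plasmid supplies a pulse of recombinase activity in A. nidulans for Cre/lox-mediated chromosomal integration of biosynthetic gene clusters for heterologous expression. The recipient strain carries an nkuA deletion that minimises random integration. The non-replicating helper is therefore presumed to be lost during fungal growth, so that Cre does not persist after the recombination event.
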