Addgene plasmid #168784: pGem-PgpdA-Cre-TtrpC
Purpose: Helper vector for the transient expression of Cre recombinase in filamentous fungi. Not replicative in fungi.
Depositing lab: Yit Heng Chooi. Depositing organization: University of Western Australia. Publication: Cre/lox-Mediated Chromosomal Integration of Biosynthetic Gene Clusters for Heterologous Expression in Aspergillus nidulans. Roux I, Chooi YH. ACS Synth Biol. 2022 Feb 16. doi: 10.1021/acssynbio.1c00458. PubMed 35168324.
Backbone
  Vector backbone: pGem
  Backbone manufacturer: Promega
  Backbone size w/o insert (bp): 2812
  Total vector size (bp): 4924
  Vector type: Cre/Lox, Synthetic Biology ; Expression in filamentous fungi
Growth in bacteria
  Bacterial resistance: Ampicillin, 100 μg/mL
  Growth temperature: 37°C
  Growth strain: DH5alpha
  Copy number: High Copy
Gene/Insert
  Gene/Insert name: Cre
  Species: Synthetic; P1 coliphage
  Insert size (bp): 1032
  Promoter: PgpdA
  Cloning method: Gibson Cloning
  Sequencing primers: 5′ CCCAGTCACGACGTTGTAAAACG
Terms and licenses: Academic/Nonprofit Terms; Industry Terms: Not Available to Industry
Depositor comments: For transient Cre recombinase expression in Aspergillus nidulans, we created the helper vector pGem-PgpdA-Cre-TtrpC unable to replicate in filamentous fungi. The helper vector encodes a cassette for constitutive expression of Cre under the promoter gpdA (PgpdA) and the terminator trpC . As the recipient strain A. nidulans LP1 carries nkuA∆, which minimises random integration events, the helper vector presumably would be lost during fungal growth
How to cite: pGem-PgpdA-Cre-TtrpC was a gift from Yit Heng Chooi (Addgene plasmid # 168784 ; http://n2t.net/addgene:168784 ; RRID:Addgene_168784)
